>Addgene plasmid #192292 | pBabe NGF-ERBB2-2xFKBP-HA hygro | addgene full sequence | sequence record 375852 | Addgene NGS Result
CTGAATATGGGCCAAACAGGATATCTGTGGTAAGCAGTTCCTGCCCCGGCTCAGGGCCAAGAACAGATGG
AACAGCTGAATATGGGCCAAACAGGATATCTGTGGTAAGCAGTTCCTGCCCCGGCTCAGGGCCAAGAACA
GATGGTCCCCAGATGCGGTCCAGCCCTCAGCAGTTTCTAGAGAACCATCAGATGTTTCCAGGGTGCCCCA
AGGACCTGAAATGACCCTGTGCCTTATTTGAACTAACCAATCAGTTCGCTTCTCGCTTCTGTTCGCGCGC
TTCTGCTCCCCGAGCTCAATAAAAGAGCCCACAACCCCTCACTCGGGGCGCCAGTCCTCCGATTGACTGA
GTCGCCCGGGTACCCGTGTATCCAATAAACCCTCTTGCAGTTGCATCCGACTTGTGGTCTCGCTGTTCCT
TGGGAGGGTCTCCTCTGAGTGATTGACTACCCGTCAGCGGGGGTCTTTCATTTGGGGGCTCGTCCGGGAT
CGGGAGACCCCTGCCCAGGGACCACCGACCCACCACCGGGAGGCAAGCTGGCCAGCAACTTATCTGTGTC
TGTCCGATTGTCTAGTGTCTATGACTGATTTTATGCGCCTGCGTCGGTACTAGTTAGCTAACTAGCTCTG
TATCTGGCGGACCCGTGGTGGAACTGACGAGTTCTGAACACCCGGCCGCAACCCTGGGAGACGTCCCAGG
GACTTTGGGGGCCGTTTTTGTGGCCCGACCTGAGGAAGGGAGTCGATGTGGAATCCGACCCCGTCAGGAT
ATGTGGTTCTGGTAGGAGACGAGAACCTAAAACAGTTCCCGCCTCCGTCTGAATTTTTGCTTTCGGTTTG
GAACCGAAGCCGCGCGTCTTGTCTGCTGCAGCGCTGCAGCATCGTTCTGTGTTGTCTCTGTCTGACTGTG
TTTCTGTATTTGTCTGAAAATTAGGGCCAGACTGTTACCACTCCCTTAAGTTTGACCTTAGGTCACTGGA
AAGATGTCGAGCGGATCGCTCACAACCAGTCGGTAGATGTCAAGAAGAGACGTTGGGTTACCTTCTGCTC
TGCAGAATGGCCAACCTTTAACGTCGGATGGCCGCGAGACGGCACCTTTAACCGAGACCTCATCACCCAG
GTTAAGATCAAGGTCTTTTCACCTGGCCCGCATGGACACCCAGACCAGGTCCCCTACATCGTGACCTGGG
AAGCCTTGGCTTTTGACCCCCCTCCCTGGGTCAAGCCCTTTGTACACCCTAAGCCTCCGCCTCCTCTTCC
TCCATCCGCCCCGTCTCTCCCCCTTGAACCTCCTCGTTCGACCCCGCCTCGATCCTCCCTTTATCCAGCC
CTCACTCCTTCTCTAGGCGCCGGCCGGATCCATGGGGGCAGGTGCCACCGGCCGCGCCATGGACGGGCCG
CGCCTGCTGCTGTTGCTGCTTCTGGGGGTGTCCCTTGGAGGTGCCAAGGAGGCATGCCCCACAGGCCTGT
ACACACACAGCGGTGAGTGCTGCAAAGCCTGCAACCTGGGCGAGGGTGTGGCCCAGCCCTGTGGAGCCAA
CCAGACCGTGTGTGAGCCCTGCCTGGACAGCGTGACGTTCTCCGACGTGGTGAGCGCGACCGAGCCGTGC
AAGCCGTGCACCGAGTGCGTGGGGCTCCAGAGCATGTCGGCGCCGTGCGTGGAGGCCGACGACGCCGTGT
GCCGCTGCGCCTACGGCTACTACCAGGATGAGACGACTGGGCGCTGCGAGGCGTGCCGCGTGTGCGAGGC
GGGCTCGGGCCTCGTGTTCTCCTGCCAGGACAAGCAGAACACCGTGTGCGAGGAGTGCCCCGACGGCACG
TATTCCGACGAGGCCAACCACGTGGACCCGTGCCTGCCCTGCACCGTGTGCGAGGACACCGAGCGCCAGC
TCCGCGAGTGCACACGCTGGGCCGACGCCGAGTGCGAGGAGATCCCTGGCCGTTGGATTACACGGTCCAC
ACCCCCAGAGGGCTCGGACAGCACAGCCCCCAGCACCCAGGAGCCTGAGGCACCTCCAGAACAAGACCTC
ATAGCCAGCACGGTGGCAGGTGTGGTGACCACAGTGATGGGCAGCTCCCAGCCCGTGGTGACCCGAGGCA
CCACCGACAACCTCATCCCTGTCTATTGCTCCATCCTGGCTGCTGTGGTTGTGGGTCTTGTGGCCTACAT
AGCCTTCAAGAGGTCTAGAAAGCGACGGCAGCAGAAGATCCGGAAGTACACGATGCGGAGACTGCTGCAG
GAAACGGAGCTGGTGGAGCCGCTGACACCTAGCGGAGCGATGCCCAACCAGGCGCAGATGCGGATCCTGA
AAGAGACGGAGCTGAGGAAGGTGAAGGTGCTTGGATCTGGCGCTTTTGGCACAGTCTACAAGGGCATCTG
GATCCCTGATGGGGAGAATGTGAAAATTCCAGTGGCCATCAAAGTGTTGAGGGAAAACACATCCCCCAAA
GCCAACAAAGAAATCTTAGACGAAGCATACGTGATGGCTGGTGTGGGCTCCCCATATGTCTCCCGCCTTC
TGGGCATCTGCCTGACATCCACGGTGCAGCTGGTGACACAGCTTATGCCCTATGGCTGCCTCTTAGACCA
TGTCCGGGAAAACCGCGGACGCCTGGGCTCCCAGGACCTGCTGAACTGGTGTATGCAGATTGCCAAGGGG
ATGAGCTACCTGGAGGATGTGCGGCTCGTACACAGGGACTTGGCCGCTCGGAACGTGCTGGTCAAGAGTC
CCAACCATGTCAAAATTACAGACTTCGGGCTGGCTCGGCTGCTGGACATTGACGAGACAGAGTACCATGC
AGATGGGGGCAAGGTGCCCATCAAGTGGATGGCGCTGGAGTCCATTCTCCGCCGGCGGTTCACCCACCAG
AGTGATGTGTGGAGTTATGGTGTGACTGTGTGGGAGCTGATGACTTTTGGGGCCAAACCTTACGATGGGA
TCCCAGCCCGGGAGATCCCTGACCTGCTGGAAAAGGGGGAGCGGCTGCCCCAGCCCCCCATCTGCACCAT
TGATGTCTACATGATCATGGTCAAATGTTGGATGATTGACTCTGAATGTCGGCCAAGATTCCGGGAGTTG
GTGTCTGAATTCTCCCGCATGGCCAGGGACCCCCAGCGCTTTGTGGTCATCCAGAATGAGGACTTGGGCC
CAGCCAGTCCCTTGGACAGCACCTTCTACCGCTCACTGCTGGAGGACGATGACATGGGGGACCTGGTGGA
TGCTGAGGAGTATCTGGTACCCCAGCAGGGCTTCTTCTGTCCAGACCCTGCCCCGGGCGCTGGGGGCATG
GTCCACCACAGGCACCGCAGCTCATCTACCAGGAGTGGCGGTGGGGACCTGACACTAGGGCTGGAGCCCT
CTGAAGAGGAGGCCCCCAGGTCTCCACTGGCACCCTCCGAAGGGGCTGGCTCCGATGTATTTGATGGTGA
CCTGGGAATGGGGGCAGCCAAGGGGCTGCAAAGCCTCCCCACACATGACCCCAGCCCTCTACAGCGGTAC
AGTGAGGACCCCACAGTACCCCTGCCCTCTGAGACTGATGGCTACGTTGCCCCCCTGACCTGCAGCCCCC
AGCCTGAATATGTGAACCAGCCAGATGTTCGGCCCCAGCCCCCTTCGCCCCGAGAGGGCCCTCTGCCTGC
TGCCCGACCTGCTGGTGCCACTCTGGAAAGGCCCAAGACTCTCTCCCCAGGGAAGAATGGGGTCGTCAAA
GACGTTTTTGCCTTTGGGGGTGCCGTGGAGAACCCCGAGTACTTGACACCCCAGGGAGGAGCTGCCCCTC
AGCCCCACCCTCCTCCTGCCTTCAGCCCAGCCTTCGACAACCTCTATTACTGGGACCAGGACCCACCAGA
GCGGGGGGCTCCACCCAGCACCTTCAAAGGGACACCTACGGCAGAGAACCCAGAGTACCTGGGTCTGGAC
GTGCCAGTGCAATTGGGAGTGCAGGTGGAAACCATCTCCCCGGGAGACGGGCGCACCTTCCCCAAGCGCG
GTCAGACCTGCGTGGTGCACTACACCGGGATGCTTGAAGATGGAAAGAAATTTGATTCCTCCCGGGACAG
AAACAAGCCCTTTAAGTTTATGCTAGGCAAGCAGGAGGTGATCCGAGGCTGGGAAGAAGGGGTTGCCCAG
ATGAGTGTGGGTCAGAGAGCCAAACTGACTATATCTCCAGATTATGCCTATGGTGCCACTGGGCACCCAG
GCATCATCCCACCACATGCCACTCTCGTCTTCGATGTGGAGCTTCTAAAACTGGAAGTCGAGGGCGTGCA
GGTGGAGACTACCTCCCCAGGAGACGGGCGCACCTTCCCCAAGCGCGGCCAGACCTGCGTGGTGCACTAC
ACCGGGATGCTTGAAGATGGAAAGAAATTTGATTCCTCCCGGGACAGAAACAAGCCCTTTAAGTTTATGC
TAGGCAAGCAGGAGGTGATCCGAGGCTGGGAAGAAGGGGTTGCCCAGATGAGTGTGGGTCAGAGAGCCAA
ACTGACTATATCTCCAGATTATGCCTATGGTGCCACTGGGCACCCAGGCATCATCCCACCACATGCCACT
CTCGTCTTCGATGTGGAGCTTCTAAAACTGGAAACTAGTTATCCGTACGACGTACCAGACTACGCATAAG
TCGACCCTGTGGAATGTGTGTCAGTTAGGGTGTGGAAAGTCCCCAGGCTCCCCAGCAGGCAGAAGTATGC
AAAGCATGCATCTCAATTAGTCAGCAACCAGGTGTGGAAAGTCCCCAGGCTCCCCAGCAGGCAGAAGTAT
GCAAAGCATGCATCTCAATTAGTCAGCAACCATAGTCCCGCCCCTAACTCCGCCCATCCCGCCCCTAACT
CCGCCCAGTTCCGCCCATTCTCCGCCCCATGGCTGACTAATTTTTTTTATTTATGCAGAGGCCGAGGCCG
CCTCGGCCTCTGAGCTATTCCAGAAGTAGTGAGGAGGCTTTTTTGGAGGCCTAGGCTTTTGCAAAAAGCT
TGCCAGCTGGGGCGCCCTCTGGTAAGGTTGGGAAGCCCTGCAGATCTGATCCCGGGGGGCAATGAGATAT
GAAAAAGCCTGAACTCACCGCGACGTCTGTCGAGAAGTTTCTGATCGAAAAGTTCGACAGCGTCTCCGAC
CTGATGCAGCTCTCGGAGGGCGAAGAATCTCGTGCTTTCAGCTTCGATGTAGGAGGGCGTGGATATGTCC
TGCGGGTAAATAGCTGCGCCGATGGTTTCTACAAAGATCGTTATGTTTATCGGCACTTTGCATCGGCCGC
GCTCCCGATTCCGGAAGTGCTTGACATTGGGGAATTTAGCGAGAGCCTGACCTATTGCATCTCCCGCCGT
GCACAGGGTGTCACGTTGCAAGACCTGCCTGAAACCGAACTGCCCGCTGTTCTGCAGCCGGTCGCGGAGG
CCATGGATGCGATCGCTGCGGCCGATCTTAGCCAGACGAGCGGGTTCGGCCCATTCGGACCGCAAGGAAT
CGGTCAATACACTACATGGCGTGATTTCATATGCGCGATTGCTGATCCCCATGTGTATCACTGGCAAACT
GTGATGGACGACACCGTCAGTGCGTCCGTCGCGCAGGCTCTCGATGAGCTGATGCTTTGGGCCGAGGACT
GCCCCGAAGTCCGGCACCTCGTGCACGCGGATTTCGGCTCCAACAATGTCCTGACGGACAATGGCCGCAT
AACAGCGGTCATTGACTGGAGCGAGGCGATGTTCGGGGATTCCCAATACGAGGTCGCCAACATCTTCTTC
TGGAGGCCGTGGTTGGCTTGTATGGAGCAGCAGACGCGCTACTTCGAGCGGAGGCATCCGGAGCTTGCAG
GATCGCCGCGGCTCCGGGCGTATATGCTCCGCATTGGTCTTGACCAACTCTATCAGAGCTTGGTTGACGG
CAATTTCGATGATGCAGCTTGGGCGCAGGGTCGATGCGACGCAATCGTCCGATCCGGAGCCGGGACTGTC
GGGCGTACACAAATCGCCCGCAGAAGCGCGGCCGTCTGGACCGATGGCTGTGTAGAAGTACTCGCCGATA
GTGGAAACCGACGCCCCAGCACTCGTCCGAGGGCAAAGGAATAGAGTAGATGCCGACCGGGATCTATCGA
TGCGGCGGGTGTGGTGGTTACGCGTAATCTGCTGCTTGCAAACAAAAAAACCACCGCTACCAGCGGTGGT
TTGTTTGCCGGATCAAGAGCTACCAACTCTTTTTCCGAAGGTAACTGGCTTCAGCAGAGCGCAGATACCA
AATACTGTTCTTCTAGTGTAGCCGTAGTTAGGCCACCACTTCAAGAACTCTGTAGCACCGCCTACATACC
TCGCTCTGCTAATCCTGTTACCAGTGGCTGCTGCCAGTGGCGATAAGTCGTGTCTTACCGGGTTGGACTC
AAGACGATAGTTACCGGATAAGGCGCAGCGGTCGGGCTGAACGGGGGGTTCGTGCACACAGCCCAGCTTG
GAGCGAACGACCTACACCGAACTGAGATACCTACAGCGTGAGCTATGAGAAAGCGCCACGCTTCCCGAAG
GGAGAAAGGCGGACAGGTATCCGGTAAGCGGCAGGGTCGGAACAGGAGAGCGCACGAGGGAGCTTCCAGG
GGGAAACGCCTGGTATCTTTATAGTCCTGTCGGGTTTCGCCACCTCTGACTTGAGCGTCGATTTTTGTGA
TGCTCGTCAGGGGGGCGGAGCCTATGGAAAAACGCCAGCAACGCATCGATAAAATAAAAGATTTTATTTA
GTCTCCAGAAAAAGGGGGGAATGAAAGACCCCACCTGTAGGTTTGGCAAGCTAGCTTAAGTAACGCCATT
TTGCAAGGCATGGAAAAATACATAACTGAGAATAGAGAAGTTCAGATCAAGGTCAGGAACAGATGGAACA
GCTGAATATGGGCCAAACAGGATATCTGTGGTAAGCAGTTCCTGCCCCGGCTCAGGGCCAAGAACAGATG
GAACAGCTGAATATGGGCCAAACAGGATATCTGTGGTAAGCAGTTCCTGCCCCGGCTCAGGGCCAAGAAC
AGATGGTCCCCAGATGCGGTCCAGCCCTCAGCAGTTTCTAGAGAACCATCAGATGTTTCCAGGGTGCCCC
AAGGACCTGAAATGACCCTGTGCCTTATTTGAACTAACCAATCAGTTCGCTTCTCGCTTCTGTTCGCGCG
CTTCTGCTCCCCGAGCTCAATAAAAGAGCCCACAACCCCTCACTCGGGGCGCCAGTCCTCCGATTGACTG
AGTCGCCCGGGTACCCGTGTATCCAATAAACCCTCTTGCAGTTGCATCCGACTTGTGGTCTCGCTGTTCC
TTGGGAGGGTCTCCTCTGAGTGATTGACTACCCGTCAGCGGGGGTCTTTCACATGCAGCATGTATCAAAA
TTAATTTGGTTTTTTTTCTTAAGTATTTACATTAAATGGCCATAGTGCGGCCGCAAATCAATCTAAAGTA
TATATGAGTAAACTTGGTCTGACAGTTACCAATGCTTAATCAGTGAGGCACCTATCTCAGCGATCTGTCT
ATTTCGTTCATCCATAGTTGCCTGACTCCCCGTCGTGTAGATAACTACGATACGGGAGGGCTTACCATCT
GGCCCCAGTGCTGCAATGATACCGCGAGACCCACGCTCACCGGCTCCAGATTTATCAGCAATAAACCAGC
CAGCCGGAAGGGCCGAGCGCAGAAGTGGTCCTGCAACTTTATCCGCCTCCATCCAGTCTATTAATTGTTG
CCGGGAAGCTAGAGTAAGTAGTTCGCCAGTTAATAGTTTGCGCAACGTTGTTGCCATTGCTACAGGCATC
GTGGTGTCACGCTCGTCGTTTGGTATGGCTTCATTCAGCTCCGGTTCCCAACGATCAAGGCGAGTTACAT
GATCCCCCATGTTGTGCAAAAAAGCGGTTAGCTCCTTCGGTCCTCCGATCGTTGTCAGAAGTAAGTTGGC
CGCAGTGTTATCACTCATGGTTATGGCAGCACTGCATAATTCTCTTACTGTCATGCCATCCGTAAGATGC
TTTTCTGTGACTGGTGAGTACTCAACCAAGTCATTCTGAGAATAGTGTATGCGGCGACCGAGTTGCTCTT
GCCCGGCGTCAATACGGGATAATACCGCGCCACATAGCAGAACTTTAAAAGTGCTCATCATTGGAAAACG
TTCTTCGGGGCGAAAACTCTCAAGGATCTTACCGCTGTTGAGATCCAGTTCGATGTAACCCACTCGTGCA
CCCAACTGATCTTCAGCATCTTTTACTTTCACCAGCGTTTCTGGGTGAGCAAAAACAGGAAGGCAAAATG
CCGCAAAAAAGGGAATAAGGGCGACACGGAAATGTTGAATACTCATACTCTTCCTTTTTCAATATTATTG
AAGCATTTATCAGGGTTATTGTCTCATGAGCGGATACATATTTGAATGTATTTAGAAAAATAAACAAATA
GGGGTTCCGCGCACATTTCCCCGAAAAGTGCCACCTGCAGC
Features (pLannotate 1.2.2; 15 found; start..end, strand, type, name):
      1..470     +  LTR            LTR: long terminal repeat from Moloney murine leukemia virus
    594..868     +  misc_feature   MESV Ψ (fragment): packaging signal of murine embryonic stem cell virus
    935..1351    +  CDS            gag (truncated): truncated Moloney murine leukemia virus (MMLV) gag gene lacking the start codon
   1362..2207    +  CDS            NGFR (fragment): TNR16_HUMAN - Also known as TNFRSF16. Experimental evidence at protein level: Swiss-Prot protein existence level 1. Low affinity receptor which can bind to NGF, BDNF, NTF3, and NTF4. Forms a heterodimeric receptor with SORCS2 that binds the precursor forms of NGF, BDNF and NTF3 with high affinity, and has much lower affinity for mature NGF and BDNF (PubMed:24908487). Plays an important role in differentiation and survival of specific neuronal populations during development (By similarity). Can mediate cell survival as well as cell death of neural cells. Plays a role in the inactivation of RHOA
   2133..3929    +  CDS            ERBB2 (fragment): ERBB2_HUMAN - Also known as HER2, MLN19, NEU, NGL. Experimental evidence at protein level: Swiss-Prot protein existence level 1. In the nucleus is involved in transcriptional regulation. Associates with the 5'-TCAAATTC-3' sequence in the PTGS2/COX-2 promoter and activates its transcription. Implicated in transcriptional activation of CDKN1A; the function involves STAT3 and SRC. Involved in the transcription of rRNA genes by RNA Pol I and enhances protein synthesis and cell growth. From Homo sapiens (Human).
   3934..4256    +  CDS            FKBP (fragment): human FK506-binding protein FKBP12
   4266..4583    +  CDS            DmrB: F36V mutant of FK506-binding protein FKBP12 binds synthetic ligands that do not bind wild-type FKBP
   4636..4965    +  promoter       SV40 promoter: SV40 enhancer and early promoter
   5039..6061    +  CDS            hph: KHYB_ECOLX - Experimental evidence at protein level: Swiss-Prot protein existence level 1. The aminoglycoside phosphotransferases achieve inactivation of their antibiotic substrates by phosphorylation. Only phosphorylates hygromycin and closely related compounds such as demethyl analogs and destomycin. From Escherichia coli.
   6092..6114    +  rep_origin     f1 ori (fragment): f1 bacteriophage origin of replication; arrow indicates direction of (+) strand synthesis
   6111..6680    +  rep_origin     ori: high-copy-number ColE1/pMB1/pBR322/pUC origin of replication
   6740..6861    +  LTR            3' LTR (ΔU3) (fragment): self-inactivating 3' long terminal repeat (LTR) from Moloney murine leukemia virus
   6862..7331    +  LTR            LTR: long terminal repeat from Moloney murine leukemia virus
   7446..8306    -  CDS            AmpR: β-lactamase; bla; confers resistance to ampicillin, carbenicillin, and related antibiotics
   8307..8411    -  promoter       AmpR promoter: bla
