[The description below was written by a language model from this plasmid's Addgene catalogue record and pLannotate feature annotations shown in this document.]
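Description:
pBabe NGF-ERBB2-2xFKBP-HA hygro is a Moloney murine leukemia virus-based retroviral expression vector built on the pBabe hygro backbone. It is propagated in bacteria as a high-copy plasmid through a ColE1/pUC-type origin and selected with ampicillin via the β-lactamase gene and its own promoter. The viral portion is bounded by MMLV long terminal repeats and carries a packaging signal (Ψ) followed by a truncated gag segment lacking its start codon. Together these allow the transcript to be encapsidated when the plasmid is introduced into a packaging cell line that supplies the viral proteins in trans. No internal promoter is annotated upstream of the insert, so its expression is presumably driven by the 5′ LTR, as is usual for pBabe vectors. A downstream SV40 enhancer/early promoter drives the hygromycin phosphotransferase gene (hph) for selection of transduced mammalian cells.

The insert, cloned between BamHI and SalI, encodes a chimeric human receptor. The annotation shows an N-terminal fragment of NGFR (the low-affinity neurotrophin receptor p75, TNFRSF16) joined to a fragment of ERBB2/HER2. This is followed by two tandem FKBP12-derived domains, at least one of which is annotated as the F36V variant (DmrB) that binds synthetic ligands not recognised by wild-type FKBP. The catalogue lists a C-terminal HA epitope tag, although the feature table does not annotate it separately. This architecture is characteristic of chemically inducible dimerization systems, in which a bivalent synthetic ligand brings the FKBP domains together to activate the attached receptor portion independently of natural ligand. The record itself gives the purpose only as retroviral expression of the fusion, and the associated publication concerns active HER2 in a DCIS-like state.
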