Addgene plasmid #192292: pBabe NGF-ERBB2-2xFKBP-HA hygro
Purpose: Retroviral expression vector for NGF-ERBB2 -2xFKBP-HA construct
Depositing lab: Kevin Janes. Depositing organization: University of Virginia. Publication: Nucleocytoplasmic transport of active HER2 causes fractional escape from the DCIS-like state. Wang L, Paudel BB, McKnight RA, Janes KA. Nat Commun. 2023 Apr 13;14(1):2110. doi: 10.1038/s41467-023-37914-x. PubMed 37055441.
Backbone
  Vector backbone: pBabe hygro
  Backbone manufacturer: Addgene #1765
  Vector type: Retroviral
Growth in bacteria
  Bacterial resistance: Ampicillin, 100 μg/mL
  Growth temperature: 37°C
  Growth strain: NEB Stable
  Copy number: High Copy
Gene/Insert
  Gene/Insert name: NGF-ERBB2-2xFKBP-HA
  Species: H. sapiens (human)
  Entrez Gene: ERBB2 (a.k.a. CD340, HER-2, HER-2/neu, HER2, MLN 19, MLN-19, NEU, NGL, TKR1, VSCN2, c-ERB-2, c-ERB2, p185(erbB2))
  Tag / fusion protein: HA (C terminal on insert)
  Cloning method: Restriction Enzyme; 5′ cloning site BamHI (not destroyed); 3′ cloning site SalI (not destroyed)
Terms and licenses: Academic/Nonprofit Terms; Industry Terms: Not Available to Industry
How to cite: pBabe NGF-ERBB2-2xFKBP-HA hygro was a gift from Kevin Janes (Addgene plasmid # 192292 ; http://n2t.net/addgene:192292 ; RRID:Addgene_192292)
